Addgene plasmid #73883: p415 CHI-14
Purpose: Chimaera 14
Depositing lab: Blanche Schwappach. Depositing organization: Universitaetsmedizin Goettingen. Publication: delta-COP contains a helix C-terminal to its longin domain key to COPI dynamics and function. Arakel EC, Richter KP, Clancy A, Schwappach B. Proc Natl Acad Sci U S A. 2016 Jun 21;113(25):6916-21. doi: 10.1073/pnas.1603544113. Epub 2016 Jun 13. PubMed 27298352.
Backbone
  Vector backbone: p415
  Vector type: Yeast Expression
  Selectable markers: LEU2
Growth in bacteria
  Bacterial resistance: Ampicillin, 100 μg/mL
  Growth temperature: 37°C
  Growth strain: DH5alpha
  Copy number: Unknown
Gene/Insert
  Gene/Insert name: CHI-14
  Species: B. taurus (bovine), S. cerevisiae (budding yeast)
  Promoter: Met25
  Tag / fusion protein: His (C terminal on insert)
  Cloning method: Restriction Enzyme; 5′ cloning site BamH1 (not destroyed); 3′ cloning site Xho1 (not destroyed)
  Sequencing primers: 5′ CTTTTTCTTGCTCTCTTGTCTTTTCATCTA
Terms and licenses: Academic/Nonprofit Terms; Industry Terms: Not Available to Industry
How to cite: p415 CHI-14 was a gift from Blanche Schwappach (Addgene plasmid # 73883 ; http://n2t.net/addgene:73883 ; RRID:Addgene_73883)
