[The description below was written by a language model from this plasmid's Addgene catalogue record and pLannotate feature annotations shown in this document.]
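Description:
p415 CHI-14 is a yeast expression plasmid built on the p415 backbone, a low-copy centromeric E. coli–yeast shuttle vector. In Saccharomyces cerevisiae it is maintained through a CEN6/ARS element, which gives stable, roughly single-copy inheritance, and is selected through the LEU2 auxotrophic marker (3-isopropylmalate dehydrogenase under its own promoter) in leucine-auxotrophic strains. In bacteria it replicates from a ColE1/pUC-type origin and is selected with ampicillin via the bla gene. An f1 origin, flanking T3 and T7 promoters, and lac promoter/lacZα remnants are carried over from the pBluescript-derived scaffold. The short yeast gene fragments annotated near LEU2 are probably genomic sequence carried with the marker rather than functional parts.

The payload, cloned between BamHI and XhoI sites, is "Chimaera 14", described in the catalogue as a hybrid of bovine and budding-yeast sequence. The associated study concerns δ-COP, a subunit of the COPI coatomer coat. The feature table identifies a roughly 530 bp open reading frame matching a fragment of yeast RET2 (δ-COP), fused directly to a C-terminal His tag. It does not separately annotate a bovine segment, so the exact boundaries and composition of the chimaera cannot be determined from the record. Expression is driven by the MET25 (MET17) promoter, which is repressed by methionine and so allows tunable expression through the methionine content of the medium, and transcription ends at the CYC1 terminator. The construct appears to be one of a series of δ-COP chimaeras, plausibly used to test which regions of the protein support COPI function in yeast, with the His tag available for detection or purification.
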