Features (pLannotate 1.2.2; 24 found; start..end, strand, type, name):
     70..120     -  misc_feature   bom (fragment): basis of mobility region from pBR322
    222..257     -  CDS            rop (fragment): Rop protein, which maintains plasmids at low copy number; rop
    326..829     -  misc_feature   CEN/ARS: S. cerevisiae CEN6 centromere fused to an autonomously replicating sequence
    866..970     +  promoter       AmpR promoter: bla
    971..1831    +  CDS            AmpR: β-lactamase; bla; confers resistance to ampicillin, carbenicillin, and related antibiotics
   2002..2590    +  rep_origin     ori: high-copy-number ColE1/pMB1/pBR322/pUC origin of replication
   2773..2865    +  CDS            lacI (fragment): lac repressor; lacI; The lac repressor binds to the lac operator to inhibit transcription in E. coli. This inhibition can be relieved by adding lactose or isopropyl-β-D-thiogalactopyranoside (IPTG).
   2878..2899    +  protein_bind   CAP binding site: CAP binding activates transcription in the presence of cAMP. E. coli catabolite activator protein
   2914..2944    +  promoter       lac promoter: promoter for the E. coli lac operon
   2952..2968    +  protein_bind   lac operator: The lac repressor binds to the lac operator to inhibit transcription in E. coli. This inhibition can be relieved by adding lactose or isopropyl-β-D-thiogalactopyranoside (IPTG). lac repressor encoded by lacI
   3013..3031    +  promoter       T3 promoter: promoter for bacteriophage T3 RNA polymerase
   3082..3431    +  promoter       MET17 promoter: S. cerevisiae MET17; expression is repressed by methionine; MET15; MET25
   3431..3449    +  misc_feature   MCS (fragment): pBluescript multiple cloning site
   3450..3983    +  CDS            RET2 (fragment): COPD_YEAST - Experimental evidence at protein level: Swiss-Prot protein existence level 1. The coatomer is a cytosolic protein complex that binds to dilysine motifs and reversibly associates with Golgi non-clathrin- coated vesicles, which further mediate biosynthetic protein transport from the ER, via the Golgi up to the trans Golgi network. Coatomer complex is required for budding from Golgi membranes, and is essential for the retrograde Golgi-to-ER transport of dilysine-tagged proteins (By similarity). From Saccharomyces cerevisiae (strain ATCC 204508 / S288c) (Baker's yeast).
   3984..4001    +  CDS            7xHis (fragment): 6xHis affinity tag
   4026..4273    +  terminator     CYC1 terminator: S. cerevisiae CYC1; transcription terminator for CYC1
   4292..4310    -  promoter       T7 promoter: promoter for bacteriophage T7 RNA polymerase
   4318..4473    +  CDS            lacZα (fragment): LacZα fragment of β-galactosidase; lacZ fragment
   4477..4905    +  rep_origin     f1 ori (sequence partly withheld): f1 bacteriophage origin of replication; arrow indicates direction of (+) strand synthesis
   4933..4985    -  misc_feature   bom (fragment): basis of mobility region from pBR322
   5016..5093    +  CDS            YO192_YEAST (fragment): Experimental evidence at protein level: Swiss-Prot protein existence level 1. From Saccharomyces cerevisiae (strain ATCC 204508 / S288c) (Baker's yeast).
   5233..5640    +  promoter       LEU2 promoter: S. cerevisiae LEU2
   5641..6735    +  CDS            LEU2: 3-isopropylmalate dehydrogenase, required for leucine biosynthesis; S. cerevisiae LEU2; yeast auxotrophic marker
   7097..71      -  CDS            NFS1 (fragment) (across the origin): NFS1_YEAST - Also known as SPL1 From Saccharomyces cerevisiae (strain ATCC 204508 / S288c) (Baker's yeast).
>Addgene plasmid #73883 | p415 CHI-14 | addgene full sequence | sequence record 200053 | Addgene NGS Result
ATTTCCCATAATGGTGAAAGTTCCCTCAAGAATTTTACTCTGTCAGAAACGGCCTTAACGACGTAGTCGA
TATGGTGCACTCTCAGTACAATCTGCTCTGATGCCGCATAGTTAAGCCAGCCCCGACACCCGCCAACACC
CGCTGACGCGCCCTGACGGGCTTGTCTGCTCCCGGCATCCGCTTACAGACAAGCTGTGACCGTCTCCGGG
AGCTGCATGTGTCAGAGGTTTTCACCGTCATCACCGAAACGCGCGAGACGAAAGGGCCTCGTGATACGCC
TATTTTTATAGGTTAATGTCATGATAATAATGGTTTCTTAGGACGGATCGCTTGCCTGTAACTTACACGC
GCCTCGTATCTTTTAATGATGGAATAATTTGGGAATTTACTCTGTGTTTATTTATTTTTATGTTTTGTAT
TTGGATTTTAGAAAGTAAATAAAGAAGGTAGAAGAGTTACGGAATGAAGAAAAAAAAATAAACAAAGGTT
TAAAAAATTTCAACAAAAAGCGTACTTTACATATATATTTATTAGACAAGAAAAGCAGATTAAATAGATA
TACATTCGATTAACGATAAGTAAAATGTAAAATCACAGGATTTTCGTGTGTGGTCTTCTACACAGACAAG
ATGAAACAATTCGGCATTAATACCTGAGAGCAGGAAGAGCAAGATAAAAGGTAGTATTTGTTGGCGATCC
CCCTAGAGTCTTTTACATCTTCGGAAAACAAAAACTATTTTTTCTTTAATTTCTTTTTTTACTTTCTATT
TTTAATTTATATATTTATATTAAAAAATTTAAATTATAATTATTTTTATAGCACGTGATGAAAAGGACCC
AGGTGGCACTTTTCGGGGAAATGTGCGCGGAACCCCTATTTGTTTATTTTTCTAAATACATTCAAATATG
TATCCGCTCATGAGACAATAACCCTGATAAATGCTTCAATAATATTGAAAAAGGAAGAGTATGAGTATTC
AACATTTCCGTGTCGCCCTTATTCCCTTTTTTGCGGCATTTTGCCTTCCTGTTTTTGCTCACCCAGAAAC
GCTGGTGAAAGTAAAAGATGCTGAAGATCAGTTGGGTGCACGAGTGGGTTACATCGAACTGGATCTCAAC
AGCGGTAAGATCCTTGAGAGTTTTCGCCCCGAAGAACGTTTTCCAATGATGAGCACTTTTAAAGTTCTGC
TATGTGGCGCGGTATTATCCCGTATTGACGCCGGGCAAGAGCAACTCGGTCGCCGCATACACTATTCTCA
GAATGACTTGGTTGAGTACTCACCAGTCACAGAAAAGCATCTTACGGATGGCATGACAGTAAGAGAATTA
TGCAGTGCTGCCATAACCATGAGTGATAACACTGCGGCCAACTTACTTCTGACAACGATCGGAGGACCGA
AGGAGCTAACCGCTTTTTTGCACAACATGGGGGATCATGTAACTCGCCTTGATCGTTGGGAACCGGAGCT
GAATGAAGCCATACCAAACGACGAGCGTGACACCACGATGCCTGTAGCAATGGCAACAACGTTGCGCAAA
CTATTAACTGGCGAACTACTTACTCTAGCTTCCCGGCAACAATTAATAGACTGGATGGAGGCGGATAAAG
TTGCAGGACCACTTCTGCGCTCGGCCCTTCCGGCTGGCTGGTTTATTGCTGATAAATCTGGAGCCGGTGA
GCGTGGGTCTCGCGGTATCATTGCAGCACTGGGGCCAGATGGTAAGCCCTCCCGTATCGTAGTTATCTAC
ACGACGGGGAGTCAGGCAACTATGGATGAACGAAATAGACAGATCGCTGAGATAGGTGCCTCACTGATTA
AGCATTGGTAACTGTCAGACCAAGTTTACTCATATATACTTTAGATTGATTTAAAACTTCATTTTTAATT
TAAAAGGATCTAGGTGAAGATCCTTTTTGATAATCTCATGACCAAAATCCCTTAACGTGAGTTTTCGTTC
CACTGAGCGTCAGACCCCGTAGAAAAGATCAAAGGATCTTCTTGAGATCCTTTTTTTCTGCGCGTAATCT
GCTGCTTGCAAACAAAAAAACCACCGCTACCAGCGGTGGTTTGTTTGCCGGATCAAGAGCTACCAACTCT
TTTTCCGAAGGTAACTGGCTTCAGCAGAGCGCAGATACCAAATACTGTTCTTCTAGTGTAGCCGTAGTTA
GGCCACCACTTCAAGAACTCTGTAGCACCGCCTACATACCTCGCTCTGCTAATCCTGTTACCAGTGGCTG
CTGCCAGTGGCGATAAGTCGTGTCTTACCGGGTTGGACTCAAGACGATAGTTACCGGATAAGGCGCAGCG
GTCGGGCTGAACGGGGGGTTCGTGCACACAGCCCAGCTTGGAGCGAACGACCTACACCGAACTGAGATAC
CTACAGCGTGAGCTATGAGAAAGCGCCACGCTTCCCGAAGGGAGAAAGGCGGACAGGTATCCGGTAAGCG
GCAGGGTCGGAACAGGAGAGCGCACGAGGGAGCTTCCAGGGGGAAACGCCTGGTATCTTTATAGTCCTGT
CGGGTTTCGCCACCTCTGACTTGAGCGTCGATTTTTGTGATGCTCGTCAGGGGGGCGGAGCCTATGGAAA
AACGCCAGCAACGCGGCCTTTTTACGGTTCCTGGCCTTTTGCTGGCCTTTTGCTCACATGTTCTTTCCTG
CGTTATCCCCTGATTCTGTGGATAACCGTATTACCGCCTTTGAGTGAGCTGATACCGCTCGCCGCAGCCG
AACGACCGAGCGCAGCGAGTCAGTGAGCGAGGAAGCGGAAGAGCGCCCAATACGCAAACCGCCTCTCCCC
GCGCGTTGGCCGATTCATTAATGCAGCTGGCACGACAGGTTTCCCGACTGGAAAGCGGGCAGTGAGCGCA
ACGCAATTAATGTGAGTTAGCTCACTCATTAGGCACCCCAGGCTTTACACTTTATGCTTCCGGCTCGTAT
GTTGTGTGGAATTGTGAGCGGATAACAATTTCACACAGGAAACAGCTATGACCATGATTACGCCAAGCGC
GCAATTAACCCTCACTAAAGGGAACAAAAGCTGGAGCTCCGGATGCAAGGGTTCGAATCCCTTAGCTCTC
ATTATTTTTTGCTTTTTCTCTTGAGGTCACATGATCGCAAAATGGCAAATGGCACGTGAAGCTGTCGATA
TTGGGGAACTGTGGTGGTTGGCAAATGACTAATTAAGTTAGTCAAGGCGCCATCCTCATGAAAACTGTGT
AACATAATAACCGAAGTGTCGAAAAGGTGGCACCTTGTCCAATTGAACACGCTCGATGAAAAAAATAAGA
TATATATAAGGTTAAGTAAAGCGTCTGTTAGAAAGGAAGTTTTTCCTTTTTCTTGCTCTCTTGTCTTTTC
ATCTACTATTTCCTTCGTGTAATACAGGGTCGTCAGATACATAGATACAATTCTATTACCCCCATCCATA
CTCTAGAACTAGTGGATCCATGGTGGTTTTGGCTGCTTCTATCACTACGCGTCAGGGGAAACCTCTCTTG
TCCAGGCAATTCAAAGATCTGTCCAAGGATCGAGTCCTAGAGTTGCTGTCCAATTTCCAGAACCTAGTCT
CCGAGATCTCGTCAGACCACACATTTGTCGAGGACAAGCACGTCCGCTACGTGTATAGGCCCTTTGATAA
CTACTACATTATTCTTATCACAAACCGCCAGAGCAACATCTTAGAAGATCTGGAGACCCTAAGGCTCTTC
TCAAGAGTGATTCCTGAATATTGCCGAGCCTTAGAAGAGAATGAAATATCTGAGCACTGTTTTGATTTGA
TTTTTGCATTTGACGAAATTGTTGCCTTGGGAGGGTACAAAGAGAACTTGTCCTTTACTCAAGTGCAAAC
ATACTTGTCTATGGAGTCGCACGAAGAAAGAATCCAGGAAATTATTGAGCGTAATAAAGAGATCGAAGCT
ACTGAGGAGAGGAAGCGCCGTGCTAAGGAAATTGCTAGAAAAGAACATGAAAGGAAACACGGGCATCACC
ATCACCATCACTGACCGGAATTCCGGCCGCTCGAGTCATGTAATTAGTTATGTCACGCTTACATTCACGC
CCTCCCCCCACATCCGCTCTAACCGAAAAGGAAGGAGTTAGACAACCTGAAGTCTAGGTCCCTATTTATT
TTTTTATAGTTATGTTAGTATTAAGAACGTTATTTATATTTCAAATTTTTCTTTTTTTTCTGTACAGACG
CGTGTACGCATGTAACATTATACTGAAAACCTTGCTTGAGAAGGTTTTGGGACGCTCGAAGGCTTTAATT
TGCGGCCGGTACCCAATTCGCCCTATAGTGAGTCGTATTACGCGCGCTCACTGGCCGTCGTTTTACAACG
TCGTGACTGGGAAAACCCTGGCGTTACCCAACTTAATCGCCTTGCAGCACATCCCCCTTTCGCCAGCTGG
CGTAATAGCGAAGAGGCCCGCACCGATCGCCCTTCCCAACAGTTGCGCAGCCTGAATGGCGAATGG
[124 nt withheld, positions 4477-4600]
C
[91 nt withheld, positions 4602-4692]
A
[49 nt withheld, positions 4694-4742]
CCTTTGACGTTGGAGTCCACGTTCTTT
[37 nt withheld, positions 4770-4806]
ACCCTATCTCGGTCTATTCTTTTGATTTATAAGGGATTTTGCCGATTTCGGCCTATTGGTTAAAAAATGA
GCTGATTTAACAAAAATTTAACGCGAATTTTAACAAAATATTAACGCTTACAATTTCCTGATGCGGTATT
TTCTCCTTACGCATCTGTGCGGTATTTCACACCGCATATCGACCGGTCGAGGAGAACTTCTAGTATATCT
ACATACCTAATATTATTGCCTTATTAAAAATGGAATCCCAACAATTACATCAAAATCCACATTCTCTTCA
AAATCAATTGTCCTGTACTTCCTTGTTCATGTGTGTTCAAAAACGTTATATTTATAGGATAATTATACTC
TATTTCTCAACAAGTAATTGGTTGTTTGGCCGAGCGGTCTAAGGCGCCTGATTCAAGAAATATCTTGACC
GCAGTTAACTGTGGGAATACTCAGGTATCGTAAGATGCAAGAGTTCGAATCTCTTAGCAACCATTATTTT
TTTCCTCAACATAACGAGAACACACAGGGGCGCTATCGCACAGAATCAAATTCGATGACTGGAAATTTTT
TGTTAATTTCAGAGGTCGCCTGACGCATATACCTTTTTCAACTGAAAAATTGGGAGAAAAAGGAAAGGTG
AGAGCGCCGGAACCGGCTTTTCATATAGAATAGAGAAGCGTTCATGACTAAATGCTTGCATCACAATACT
TGAAGTTGACAATATTATTTAAGGACCTATTGTTTTTTCCAATAGGTGGTTAGCAATCGTCTTACTTTCT
AACTTTTCTTACCTTTTACATTTCAGCAATATATATATATATATTTCAAGGATATACCATTCTAATGTCT
GCCCCTAAGAAGATCGTCGTTTTGCCAGGTGACCACGTTGGTCAAGAAATCACAGCCGAAGCCATTAAGG
TTCTTAAAGCTATTTCTGATGTTCGTTCCAATGTCAAGTTCGATTTCGAAAATCATTTAATTGGTGGTGC
TGCTATCGATGCTACAGGTGTTCCACTTCCAGATGAGGCGCTGGAAGCCTCCAAGAAGGCTGATGCCGTT
TTGTTAGGTGCTGTGGGTGGTCCTAAATGGGGTACCGGTAGTGTTAGACCTGAACAAGGTTTACTAAAAA
TCCGTAAAGAACTTCAATTGTACGCCAACTTAAGACCATGTAACTTTGCATCCGACTCTCTTTTAGACTT
ATCTCCAATCAAGCCACAATTTGCTAAAGGTACTGACTTCGTTGTTGTCAGAGAATTAGTGGGAGGTATT
TACTTTGGTAAGAGAAAGGAAGACGATGGTGATGGTGTCGCTTGGGATAGTGAACAATACACCGTTCCAG
AAGTGCAAAGAATCACAAGAATGGCCGCTTTCATGGCCCTACAACATGAGCCACCATTGCCTATTTGGTC
CTTGGATAAAGCTAATGTTTTGGCCTCTTCAAGATTATGGAGAAAAACTGTGGAGGAAACCATCAAGAAC
GAATTCCCTACATTGAAGGTTCAACATCAATTGATTGATTCTGCCGCCATGATCCTAGTTAAGAACCCAA
CCCACCTAAATGGTATTATAATCACCAGCAACATGTTTGGTGATATCATCTCCGATGAAGCCTCCGTTAT
CCCAGGTTCCTTGGGTTTGTTGCCATCTGCGTCCTTGGCCTCTTTGCCAGACAAGAACACCGCATTTGGT
TTGTACGAACCATGCCACGGTTCTGCTCCAGATTTGCCAAAGAATAAGGTCAACCCTATCGCCACTATCT
TGTCTGCTGCAATGATGTTGAAATTGTCATTGAACTTGCCTGAAGAAGGTAAGGCCATTGAAGATGCAGT
TAAAAAGGTTTTGGATGCAGGTATCAGAACTGGTGATTTAGGTGGTTCCAACAGTACCACCGAAGTCGGT
GATGCTGTCGCCGAAGAAGTTAAGAAAATCCTTGCTTAAAAAGATTCTCTTTTTTTATGATATTTGTACA
TAAACTTTATAAATGAAATTCATAATAGAAACGACACGAAATTACAAAATGGAATATGTTCATAGGGTAG
ACGAAACTATATACGCAATCTACATACATTTATCAAGAAGGAGAAAAAGGAGGATGTAAAGGAATACAGG
TAAGCAAATTGATACTAATGGCTCAACGTGATAAGGAAAAAGAATTGCACTTTAACATTAATATTGACAA
GGAGGAGGGCACCACACAAAAAGTTAGGTGTAACAGAAAATCATGAAACTATGATTCCTAATTTATATAT
TGGAGGATTTTCTCTAAAAAAAAAAAAATACAACAAATAAAAAACACTCAATGACCTGACCATTTGATGG
AGTTTAAGTCAATACCTTCTTGAACC
